>Addgene plasmid #132237 | pDONR221_SLC41A1 | addgene full sequence | sequence record 262893 | Addgene NGS Result
CTTTCCTGCGTTATCCCCTGATTCTGTGGATAACCGTATTACCGCCTTTGAGTGAGCTGATACCGCTCGC
CGCAGCCGAACGACCGAGCGCAGCGAGTCAGTGAGCGAGGAAGCGGAAGAGCGCCCAATACGCAAACCGC
CTCTCCCCGCGCGTTGGCCGATTCATTAATGCAGCTGGCACGACAGGTTTCCCGACTGGAAAGCGGGCAG
TGAGCGCAACGCAATTAATACGCGTACCGCTAGCCAGGAAGAGTTTGTAGAAACGCAAAAAGGCCATCCG
TCAGGATGGCCTTCTGCTTAGTTTGATGCCTGGCAGTTTATGGCGGGCGTCCTGCCCGCCACCCTCCGGG
CCGTTGCTTCACAACGTTCAAATCCGCTCCCGGCGGATTTGTCCTACTCAGGAGAGCGTTCACCGACAAA
CAACAGATAAAACGAAAGGCCCAGTCTTCCGACTGAGCCTTTCGTTTTATTTGATGCCTGGCAGTTCCCT
ACTCTCGCGTTAACGCTAGCATGGATGTTTTCCCAGTCACGACGTTGTAAAACGACGGCCAGTCTTAAGC
TCGGGCCCCAAATAATGATTTTATTTTGACTGATAGTGACCTGTTCGTTGCAACACATTGATGAGCAATG
CTTTTTTATAATGCCAACTTTGTACAAAAAAGCAGGCTCCACCATGAGCTCCAAGCCAGAGCCCAAGGAT
GTGCACCAGCTGAACGGAACCGGACCATCTGCCAGCCCTTGCTCTAGCGACGGACCAGGAAGGGAGCCAC
TGGCAGGCACATCTGAGTTCCTGGGACCAGATGGAGCAGGAGTGGAGGTGGTCATCGAGAGCAGGGCAAA
TGCAAAGGGCGTGCGCGAGGAGGACGCACTGCTGGAGAACGGCTCCCAGTCTAATGAGTCCGACGACGTG
AGCACCGATAGGGGACCTGCACCACCTTCCCCACTGAAGGAGACAAGCTTCTCCATCGGCCTGCAGGTGC
TGTTCCCTTTTCTGCTGGCAGGATTTGGAACCGTGGCAGCAGGAATGGTGCTGGATATCGTGCAGCACTG
GGAGGTGTTCCAGAAGGTGACAGAGGTGTTTATCCTGGTGCCAGCCCTGCTGGGCCTGAAGGGCAACCTG
GAGATGACCCTGGCATCCAGGCTGTCTACAGCAGCCAATATCGGCCACATGGATACCCCCAAGGAGCTGT
GGAGAATGATCACAGGCAACATGGCCCTGATCCAGGTGCAGGCAACCGTGGTGGGCTTCCTGGCAAGCAT
CGCAGCCGTGGTGTTTGGCTGGATCCCTGACGGCCACTTCTCCATCCCACACGCCTTTCTGCTGTGCGCC
TCCTCTGTGGCCACAGCCTTCATCGCCTCCCTGGTGCTGGGCATGATCATGATCGGCGTGATCATCGGCT
CTCGGAAGATCGGCATCAACCCCGATAATGTGGCAACCCCTATCGCAGCAAGCCTGGGCGACCTGATCAC
ACTGGCCCTGCTGAGCGGAATCTCCTGGGGACTGTACCTGGAGCTGAATCACTGGAGGTACATCTATCCT
CTGGTGTGCGCCTTCTTTGTGGCCCTGCTGCCAGTGTGGGTGGTGCTGGCACGGAGATCTCCAGCAACCA
GGGAGGTGCTGTATAGCGGATGGGAGCCAGTGATCATCGCAATGGCAATCAGCTCCGTGGGAGGACTGAT
CCTGGATAAGACCGTGAGCGACCCTAACTTCGCCGGCATGGCCGTGTTTACACCAGTGATCAACGGAGTG
GGAGGAAATCTGGTGGCAGTGCAGGCATCTAGGATCAGCACCTTTCTGCACATGAACGGCATGCCCGGCG
AGAATTCCGAGCAGGCACCTAGGCGCTGCCCTAGCCCATGTACCACATTCTTTTCCCCCGACGTGAATTC
TCGGAGCGCCAGAGTGCTGTTCCTGCTGGTGGTGCCTGGCCACCTGGTGTTTCTGTACACAATCAGCTGT
ATGCAGGGCGGCCACACCACACTGACCCTGATCTTCATCATCTTTTACATGACAGCCGCCCTGCTGCAGG
TGCTGATCCTGCTGTATATCGCCGACTGGATGGTGCACTGGATGTGGGGAAGGGGACTGGACCCAGATAA
CTTCTCCATCCCCTATCTGACCGCCCTGGGCGATCTGCTGGGAACAGGACTGCTGGCCCTGTCTTTTCAC
GTGCTGTGGCTGATCGGCGACAGAGATACCGACGTGGGCGACGACCCAGCTTTCTTGTACAAAGTTGGCA
TTATAAGAAAGCATTGCTTATCAATTTGTTGCAACGAACAGGTCACTATCAGTCAAAATAAAATCATTAT
TTGCCATCCAGCTGATATCCCCTATAGTGAGTCGTATTACATGGTCATAGCTGTTTCCTGGCAGCTCTGG
CCCGTGTCTCAAAATCTCTGATGTTACATTGCACAAGATAAAAATATATCATCATGAACAATAAAACTGT
CTGCTTACATAAACAGTAATACAAGGGGTGTTATGAGCCATATTCAACGGGAAACGTCGAGGCCGCGATT
AAATTCCAACATGGATGCTGATTTATATGGGTATAAATGGGCTCGCGATAATGTCGGGCAATCAGGTGCG
ACAATCTATCGCTTGTATGGGAAGCCCGATGCGCCAGAGTTGTTTCTGAAACATGGCAAAGGTAGCGTTG
CCAATGATGTTACAGATGAGATGGTCAGACTAAACTGGCTGACGGAATTTATGCCTCTTCCGACCATCAA
GCATTTTATCCGTACTCCTGATGATGCATGGTTACTCACCACTGCGATCCCCGGAAAAACAGCATTCCAG
GTATTAGAAGAATATCCTGATTCAGGTGAAAATATTGTTGATGCGCTGGCAGTGTTCCTGCGCCGGTTGC
ATTCGATTCCTGTTTGTAATTGTCCTTTTAACAGCGATCGCGTATTTCGTCTCGCTCAGGCGCAATCACG
AATGAATAACGGTTTGGTTGATGCGAGTGATTTTGATGACGAGCGTAATGGCTGGCCTGTTGAACAAGTC
TGGAAAGAAATGCATAAACTTTTGCCATTCTCACCGGATTCAGTCGTCACTCATGGTGATTTCTCACTTG
ATAACCTTATTTTTGACGAGGGGAAATTAATAGGTTGTATTGATGTTGGACGAGTCGGAATCGCAGACCG
ATACCAGGATCTTGCCATCCTATGGAACTGCCTCGGTGAGTTTTCTCCTTCATTACAGAAACGGCTTTTT
CAAAAATATGGTATTGATAATCCTGATATGAATAAATTGCAGTTTCATTTGATGCTCGATGAGTTTTTCT
AATCAGAATTGGTTAATTGGTTGTAACACTGGCAGAGCATTACGCTGACTTGACGGGACGGCGCAAGCTC
ATGACCAAAATCCCTTAACGTGAGTTACGCGTCGTTCCACTGAGCGTCAGACCCCGTAGAAAAGATCAAA
GGATCTTCTTGAGATCCTTTTTTTCTGCGCGTAATCTGCTGCTTGCAAACAAAAAAACCACCGCTACCAG
CGGTGGTTTGTTTGCCGGATCAAGAGCTACCAACTCTTTTTCCGAAGGTAACTGGCTTCAGCAGAGCGCA
GATACCAAATACTGTTCTTCTAGTGTAGCCGTAGTTAGGCCACCACTTCAAGAACTCTGTAGCACCGCCT
ACATACCTCGCTCTGCTAATCCTGTTACCAGTGGCTGCTGCCAGTGGCGATAAGTCGTGTCTTACCGGGT
TGGACTCAAGACGATAGTTACCGGATAAGGCGCAGCGGTCGGGCTGAACGGGGGGTTCGTGCACACAGCC
CAGCTTGGAGCGAACGACCTACACCGAACTGAGATACCTACAGCGTGAGCTATGAGAAAGCGCCACGCTT
CCCGAAGGGAGAAAGGCGGACAGGTATCCGGTAAGCGGCAGGGTCGGAACAGGAGAGCGCACGAGGGAGC
TTCCAGGGGGAAACGCCTGGTATCTTTATAGTCCTGTCGGGTTTCGCCACCTCTGACTTGAGCGTCGATT
TTTGTGATGCTCGTCAGGGGGGCGGAGCCTATGGAAAAACGCCAGCAACGCGGCCTTTTTACGGTTCCTG
GCCTTTTGCTGGCCTTTTGCTCACATGTT
Features (pLannotate 1.2.2; 10 found; start..end, strand, type, name):
    121..213     +  CDS            lacI (fragment): lac repressor; lacI; The lac repressor binds to the lac operator to inhibit transcription in E. coli. This inhibition can be relieved by adding lactose or isopropyl-β-D-thiogalactopyranoside (IPTG).
    268..295     -  terminator     rrnB T2 terminator: transcription terminator T2 from the E. coli rrnB gene
    427..470     +  terminator     rrnB T1 terminator: Escherichia coli rrnB; transcription terminator T1 from the E. coli rrnB gene
    517..553     -  CDS            lacZα (fragment): LacZα fragment of β-galactosidase; lacZ fragment
    569..668     +  protein_bind   attL1: mutant version of attL; recombination site for the Gateway® LR reaction LR Clonase™
    674..2212    +  CDS            SLC41A1: S41A1_HUMAN - Experimental evidence at protein level: Swiss-Prot protein existence level 1. Na(+)/Mg(2+) ion exchanger that acts as a predominant Mg(2+) efflux system at the plasma membrane. Transporter activity is driven by the inwardly directed electrochemical gradient for Na(+) ions, thus directly depends on the extracellular Na(+) ion concentration set by Na(+)/K(+) pump (PubMed:22031603). Generates circadian cellular Mg(2+) fluxes that feed back to regulate clock-controlled gene expression and metabolism and facilitate higher energetic demands during the day (PubMed:27074515). Has a role
   2214..2313    -  protein_bind   attL2: mutant version of attL; recombination site for the Gateway® LR reaction LR Clonase™
   2331..2349    -  promoter       T7 promoter: promoter for bacteriophage T7 RNA polymerase
   2483..3292    +  CDS            KanR: aminoglycoside phosphotransferase; aph(3')-Ia; confers resistance to kanamycin in bacteria or G418 (Geneticin®) in eukaryotes
   3439..4027    +  rep_origin     ori: high-copy-number ColE1/pMB1/pBR322/pUC origin of replication
