[The description below was written by a language model from this plasmid's Addgene catalogue record and pLannotate feature annotations shown in this document.]
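Description:
pDONR221_SLC41A1 is a Gateway entry clone built on the pDONR221 backbone, carrying a codon-optimized open reading frame for human SLC41A1 (also known as MgtE). Although the catalogue lists the vector type as mammalian expression, the plasmid contains no eukaryotic promoter. The roughly 1.5 kb coding sequence simply sits between attL1 and attL2 recombination sites, so it serves as a shuttle from which the ORF is moved into expression vectors, not as an expression construct in its own right. The plasmid totals about 4.1 kb, is maintained in E. coli at high copy through a ColE1/pUC-type origin, and is selected with kanamycin via an aminoglycoside phosphotransferase gene.

The encoded protein is a plasma-membrane Na+/Mg2+ exchanger that acts as a major magnesium efflux system, driven by the inward sodium gradient, and it has been linked to circadian magnesium fluxes. In an LR Clonase reaction, the flanking attL sites recombine with attR sites in a destination vector of the user's choice. This transfers the ORF in a defined orientation and places it under whatever promoter, tags or selection markers that vector supplies. Upstream of attL1, rrnB T1 and T2 terminators insulate the insert from read-through transcription in bacteria. A T7 promoter lies just beyond attL2 and is oriented towards the insert, and M13 primer sites are used for sequencing. The short lacI and lacZα fragments annotated nearby are backbone remnants with no functional role. The clone belongs to a consortium collection of solute carrier ORFs intended for transporter research and drug discovery.
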