Addgene plasmid #132237: pDONR221_SLC41A1
Purpose: Gateway entry clone with codon-optimized ORF sequence for subcloning into custom expression vectors
Depositing lab: RESOLUTE Consortium & Giulio Superti-Furga. Depositing organization: CeMM Research Center for Molecular Medicine. Publication: The RESOLUTE consortium: unlocking SLC transporters for drug discovery. Superti-Furga G, Lackner D, Wiedmer T, Ingles-Prieto A, Barbosa B, Girardi E, Goldmann U, Gurtl B, Klavins K, Klimek C, Lindinger S, Lineiro-Retes E, Muller AC, Onstein S, Redinger G, Reil D, Sedlyarov V, Wolf G, Crawford M, Everley R, ... Steppan CM. Nat Rev Drug Discov. 2020 Jul;19(7):429-430. doi: 10.1038/d41573-020-00056-6. PubMed 32265506.
Backbone
  Vector backbone: pDONR221
  Backbone manufacturer: Thermo Fisher Scientific
  Backbone size w/o insert (bp): 2550
  Vector type: Mammalian Expression
Growth in bacteria
  Bacterial resistance: Kanamycin, 50 μg/mL
  Growth temperature: 37°C
  Growth strain: Stbl3
  Copy number: High Copy
Gene/Insert
  Gene/Insert name: SLC41A1 (alt name: MgtE)
  Species: H. sapiens (human)
  Insert size (bp): 1539
  Entrez Gene: SLC41A1 (a.k.a. MgtE, NPHPL2)
  Cloning method: Gateway Cloning
  Sequencing primers: 5′ M13-fwd; 3′ M13-rev
Terms and licenses: Academic/Nonprofit Terms; Industry Terms
Depositor comments: For more information on the full Resolute plasmid collection, please see www.addgene.org/depositor-collections/re-solute/. Please provide your feedback on this plasmid to the RESOLUTE consortium by filling out their RESOLUTE repository feedback form: https://forms.office.com/Pages/ResponsePage.aspx?id=0e05yklzmkS7rjFGQL4N7z4feCLQvEJAmVcOCM_u885UN1JJRko0Ukg4TVQwNTZLOUxPQVJWT1NHUCQlQCN0PWcu
How to cite: pDONR221_SLC41A1 was a gift from RESOLUTE Consortium & Giulio Superti-Furga (Addgene plasmid # 132237 ; http://n2t.net/addgene:132237 ; RRID:Addgene_132237)
