>Addgene plasmid #132237 | pDONR221_SLC41A1 | depositor partial sequence | sequence record 253874 | Codon-optimized ORF of SLC41A1
ATGAGCTCCAAGCCAGAGCCCAAGGATGTGCACCAGCTGAACGGAACCGGACCATCTGCCAGCCCTTGCT
CTAGCGACGGACCAGGAAGGGAGCCACTGGCAGGCACATCTGAGTTCCTGGGACCAGATGGAGCAGGAGT
GGAGGTGGTCATCGAGAGCAGGGCAAATGCAAAGGGCGTGCGCGAGGAGGACGCACTGCTGGAGAACGGC
TCCCAGTCTAATGAGTCCGACGACGTGAGCACCGATAGGGGACCTGCACCACCTTCCCCACTGAAGGAGA
CAAGCTTCTCCATCGGCCTGCAGGTGCTGTTCCCTTTTCTGCTGGCAGGATTTGGAACCGTGGCAGCAGG
AATGGTGCTGGATATCGTGCAGCACTGGGAGGTGTTCCAGAAGGTGACAGAGGTGTTTATCCTGGTGCCA
GCCCTGCTGGGCCTGAAGGGCAACCTGGAGATGACCCTGGCATCCAGGCTGTCTACAGCAGCCAATATCG
GCCACATGGATACCCCCAAGGAGCTGTGGAGAATGATCACAGGCAACATGGCCCTGATCCAGGTGCAGGC
AACCGTGGTGGGCTTCCTGGCAAGCATCGCAGCCGTGGTGTTTGGCTGGATCCCTGACGGCCACTTCTCC
ATCCCACACGCCTTTCTGCTGTGCGCCTCCTCTGTGGCCACAGCCTTCATCGCCTCCCTGGTGCTGGGCA
TGATCATGATCGGCGTGATCATCGGCTCTCGGAAGATCGGCATCAACCCCGATAATGTGGCAACCCCTAT
CGCAGCAAGCCTGGGCGACCTGATCACACTGGCCCTGCTGAGCGGAATCTCCTGGGGACTGTACCTGGAG
CTGAATCACTGGAGGTACATCTATCCTCTGGTGTGCGCCTTCTTTGTGGCCCTGCTGCCAGTGTGGGTGG
TGCTGGCACGGAGATCTCCAGCAACCAGGGAGGTGCTGTATAGCGGATGGGAGCCAGTGATCATCGCAAT
GGCAATCAGCTCCGTGGGAGGACTGATCCTGGATAAGACCGTGAGCGACCCTAACTTCGCCGGCATGGCC
GTGTTTACACCAGTGATCAACGGAGTGGGAGGAAATCTGGTGGCAGTGCAGGCATCTAGGATCAGCACCT
TTCTGCACATGAACGGCATGCCCGGCGAGAATTCCGAGCAGGCACCTAGGCGCTGCCCTAGCCCATGTAC
CACATTCTTTTCCCCCGACGTGAATTCTCGGAGCGCCAGAGTGCTGTTCCTGCTGGTGGTGCCTGGCCAC
CTGGTGTTTCTGTACACAATCAGCTGTATGCAGGGCGGCCACACCACACTGACCCTGATCTTCATCATCT
TTTACATGACAGCCGCCCTGCTGCAGGTGCTGATCCTGCTGTATATCGCCGACTGGATGGTGCACTGGAT
GTGGGGAAGGGGACTGGACCCAGATAACTTCTCCATCCCCTATCTGACCGCCCTGGGCGATCTGCTGGGA
ACAGGACTGCTGGCCCTGTCTTTTCACGTGCTGTGGCTGATCGGCGACAGAGATACCGACGTGGGCGAC
